Addgene plasmid #170355: PIP2-CFP(ST) sensor
Purpose: CFP(ST)-PH fusion used to measure realtime changes in PIP2 levels.
Depositing lab: Kees Jalink. Depositing organization: Netherlands Cancer Institute. Publication: Monitoring agonist-induced phospholipase C activation in live cells by fluorescence resonance energy transfer. van der Wal J, Habets R, Várnai P, Balla T, Jalink K. J Biol Chem. 2001 May 4. 276(18):15337-44. 10.1074/jbc.M007194200 PubMed 11152673.
Backbone
  Vector backbone: pcDNA3
  Backbone size w/o insert (bp): 5500
  Vector type: Mammalian Expression
  Selectable markers: Neomycin (select with G418)
Growth in bacteria
  Bacterial resistance: Ampicillin, 100 μg/mL
  Growth temperature: 37°C
  Growth strain: DH5alpha
  Copy number: High Copy
Gene/Insert
  Gene/Insert name: CFP(ST)-PH
  Species: H. sapiens (human)
  Entrez Gene: PLCD1 (a.k.a. NDNC3, PLC-III)
  Promoter: CMV
  Cloning method: Restriction Enzyme; 5′ cloning site Unknown (unknown if destroyed)
Terms and licenses: Academic/Nonprofit Terms; Industry Terms: Not Available to Industry
How to cite: PIP2-CFP(ST) sensor was a gift from Kees Jalink (Addgene plasmid # 170355 ; http://n2t.net/addgene:170355 ; RRID:Addgene_170355)
