[The description below was written by a language model from this plasmid's Addgene catalogue record and pLannotate feature annotations shown in this document.]
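Description:
PIP2-CFP(ST) sensor is a mammalian expression plasmid built on the pcDNA3 backbone, with a sequenced length of about 6.7 kb. It is maintained in E. coli through a high-copy ColE1/pUC-type origin and selected with ampicillin via the β-lactamase gene. An f1 phage origin is also present. For selection in mammalian cells, an SV40 early promoter drives the neomycin phosphotransferase gene, terminated by an SV40 polyadenylation signal, which allows G418 selection of stable transfectants. The short annotated fragments, namely the bom, HIV-1 LTR, ble and lacI pieces and the lac promoter/operator region, appear to be backbone remnants or partial annotation matches, not functional payload.

The expression cassette uses the human cytomegalovirus immediate-early enhancer and promoter, followed by a T7 promoter. These drive a fusion of a cyan fluorescent protein, annotated as ECFP, at the N-terminus to a fragment of human PLCD1 (phospholipase C delta 1). The two are joined through a short stretch of residual multiple cloning site, and the cassette ends with the bovine growth hormone polyadenylation signal. The record names the PLCD1 portion as the PH (pleckstrin homology) domain, which binds phosphatidylinositol 4,5-bisphosphate and so recruits the fluorescent fusion to the plasma membrane when PIP2 is present. The record does not explain what the "(ST)" designation of the CFP variant means.

The stated purpose is real-time measurement of changes in PIP2 levels in living cells. The associated publication concerns monitoring agonist-induced phospholipase C activation by fluorescence resonance energy transfer. This suggests the CFP-PH fusion acts as the donor alongside a separate acceptor-tagged PH construct, with PIP2 hydrolysis releasing the probes from the membrane and reducing FRET, although the partner construct is not part of this record.
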