Features (pLannotate 1.2.2; 22 found; start..end, strand, type, name):
     43..95      -  misc_feature   bom (fragment): basis of mobility region from pBR322
    250..629     +  enhancer       CMV enhancer: human cytomegalovirus immediate early enhancer
    630..833     +  promoter       CMV promoter: human cytomegalovirus (CMV) immediate early promoter
    829..862     +  LTR            5' LTR (truncated) (fragment): truncated 5' long terminal repeat (LTR) from HIV-1
    878..896     +  promoter       T7 promoter: promoter for bacteriophage T7 RNA polymerase
    932..1648    +  CDS            ECFP: ECFP is a basic (constitutively fluorescent) cyan fluorescent protein published in 1996, derived from Aequorea victoria. It has low acid sensitivity.
   1649..1683    +  misc_feature   MCS (fragment): multiple cloning site
   1697..2218    +  CDS            PLCD1 (fragment): PLCD1_HUMAN - Experimental evidence at protein level: Swiss-Prot protein existence level 1. The production of the second messenger molecules diacylglycerol (DAG) and inositol 1,4,5-trisphosphate (IP3) is mediated by activated phosphatidylinositol-specific phospholipase C enzymes (PubMed:9188725). Essential for trophoblast and placental development (By similarity). Binds phosphatidylinositol 4,5-bisphosphate (PubMed:7890667, PubMed:9188725). From Homo sapiens (Human).
   2323..2547    +  polyA_signal   bGH poly(A) signal: bovine growth hormone polyadenylation signal
   2551..2572    +  promoter       SV40 promoter (fragment): SV40 enhancer and early promoter
   2593..3021    +  rep_origin     f1 ori (sequence partly withheld): f1 bacteriophage origin of replication; arrow indicates direction of (+) strand synthesis
   3035..3364    +  promoter       SV40 promoter: SV40 enhancer and early promoter
   3431..4222    +  CDS            neo: KKA2_KLEPN - Also known as kan, nptII. Experimental evidence at protein level: Swiss-Prot protein existence level 1. Resistance to kanamycin, neomycin, paromomycin, ribostamycin, butirosin and gentamicin B. From Klebsiella pneumoniae.
   4246..4404    +  CDS            ble (fragment): BLE_KLEPN - Experimental evidence at protein level: Swiss-Prot protein existence level 1. Binding protein with a strong affinity to the bleomycin family of antibiotics. Binds to CL990; an antimitotic-antibiotic compound. From Klebsiella pneumoniae.
   4399..4520    +  polyA_signal   SV40 poly(A) signal: SV40 polyadenylation signal
   4593..4609    -  protein_bind   lac operator: The lac repressor binds to the lac operator to inhibit transcription in E. coli. This inhibition can be relieved by adding lactose or isopropyl-β-D-thiogalactopyranoside (IPTG). lac repressor encoded by lacI
   4617..4647    -  promoter       lac promoter: promoter for the E. coli lac operon
   4662..4683    -  protein_bind   CAP binding site: CAP binding activates transcription in the presence of cAMP. E. coli catabolite activator protein
   4696..4788    -  CDS            lacI (fragment): lac repressor; lacI; The lac repressor binds to the lac operator to inhibit transcription in E. coli. This inhibition can be relieved by adding lactose or isopropyl-β-D-thiogalactopyranoside (IPTG).
   4971..5559    -  rep_origin     ori: high-copy-number ColE1/pMB1/pBR322/pUC origin of replication
   5730..6590    -  CDS            AmpR: β-lactamase; bla; confers resistance to ampicillin, carbenicillin, and related antibiotics
   6591..6695    -  promoter       AmpR promoter: bla
>Addgene plasmid #170355 | PIP2-CFP(ST) sensor | addgene full sequence | sequence record 335509 | Addgene NGS Result
GTGCCACCTGACGTCGACGGATCGGGAGATCTCCCGATCCCCTATGGTGCACTCTCAGTACAATCTGCTC
TGATGCCGCATAGTTAAGCCAGTATCTGCTCCCTGCTTGTGTGTTGGAGGTCGCTGAGTAGTGCGCGAGC
AAAATTTAAGCTACAACAAGGCAAGGCTTGACCGACAATTGCATGAAGAATCTGCTTAGGGTTAGGCGTT
TTGCGCTGCTTCGCGATGTACGGGCCAGATATACGCGTTGACATTGATTATTGACTAGTTATTAATAGTA
ATCAATTACGGGGTCATTAGTTCATAGCCCATATATGGAGTTCCGCGTTACATAACTTACGGTAAATGGC
CCGCCTGGCTGACCGCCCAACGACCCCCGCCCATTGACGTCAATAATGACGTATGTTCCCATAGTAACGC
CAATAGGGACTTTCCATTGACGTCAATGGGTGGAGTATTTACGGTAAACTGCCCACTTGGCAGTACATCA
AGTGTATCATATGCCAAGTACGCCCCCTATTGACGTCAATGACGGTAAATGGCCCGCCTGGCATTATGCC
CAGTACATGACCTTATGGGACTTTCCTACTTGGCAGTACATCTACGTATTAGTCATCGCTATTACCATGG
TGATGCGGTTTTGGCAGTACATCAATGGGCGTGGATAGCGGTTTGACTCACGGGGATTTCCAAGTCTCCA
CCCCATTGACGTCAATGGGAGTTTGTTTTGGCACCAAAATCAACGGGACTTTCCAAAATGTCGTAACAAC
TCCGCCCCATTGACGCAAATGGGCGGTAGGCGTGTACGGTGGGAGGTCTATATAAGCAGAGCTCTCTGGC
TAACTAGAGAACCCACTGCTTACTGGCTTATCGAAATTAATACGACTCACTATAGGGAGACCCAAGCTGG
CTAGCGCTACCGGTCGCCACCATGGTGAGCAAGGGCGAGGAGCTGTTCACCGGGGTGGTGCCCATCCTGG
TCGAGCTGGACGGCGACGTAAACGGCCACAAGTTCAGCGTGTCCGGCGAGGGCGAGGGCGATGCCACCTA
CGGCAAGCTGACCCTGAAGTTCATCTGCACCACCGGCAAGCTGCCCGTGCCCTGGCCCACCCTCGTGACC
ACCCTGACCTGGGGCGTGCAGTGCTTCAGCCGCTACCCCGACCACATGAAGCAGCACGACTTCTTCAAGT
CCGCCATGCCCGAAGGCTACGTCCAGGAGCGCACCATCTTCTTCAAGGACGACGGCAACTACAAGACCCG
CGCCGAGGTGAAGTTCGAGGGCGACACCCTGGTGAACCGCATCGAGCTGAAGGGCATCGACTTCAAGGAG
GACGGCAACATCCTGGGGCACAAGCTGGAGTACAACTACATCAGCCACAACGTCTATATCACCGCCGACA
AGCAGAAGAACGGCATCAAGGCCAACTTCAAGATCCGCCACAACATCGAGGACGGCAGCGTGCAGCTCGC
CGACCACTACCAGCAGAACACCCCCATCGGCGACGGCCCCGTGCTGCTGCCCGACAACCACTACCTGAGC
ACCCAGTCCGCCCTGAGCAAAGACCCCAACGAGAAGCGCGATCACATGGTCCTGCTGGAGTTCGTGACCG
CCGCCGGGATCACTCTCGGCATGGACGAGCTGTACAAGTCCGGACTCAGATCTCGAGCTCAAGCTTCGAA
TTCCCGGGTCTCAGCCATGGACTCGGGCCGGGACTTCCTGACCCTGCACGGCCTACAGGATGATGAGGAT
CTACAGGCGCTGCTGAAGGGCAGCCAGCTCCTGAAGGTGAAGTCCAGCTCATGGAGGAGAGAGCGCTTCT
ACAAGTTGCAGGAGGACTGCAAGACCATCTGGCAGGAGTCCCGCAAGGTCATGCGGACCCCGGAGTCCCA
GCTGTTCTCCATCGAGGACATTCAGGAGGTGCGAATGGGGCACCGCACGGAGGGTCTGGAGAAGTTCGCC
CGTGATGTGCCCGAGGACCGCTGCTTCTCCATTGTCTTCAAGGACCAGCGCAATACACTAGACCTCATCG
CCCCATCGCCAGCTGATGCCCAGCACTGGGTGCTGGGGCTGCACAAGATCATCCACCACTCAGGCTCCAT
GGACCAGCGTCAGAAGCTACAGCACTGGATTCACTCCTGCTTGCGAAAAGCTGACAAAAACAAGGACAAC
AAGATGAGCTTCAAGGAGCTGCAGAACTTCCTGAAGGAGCTCAACATCTGATGGGATCCACTAGTCCAGT
GTGGTGGAATTCTGCAGATATCCAGCACAGTGGCGGCCGCTCGAGTCTAGAGGGCCCGTTTAAACCCGCT
GATCAGCCTCGACTGTGCCTTCTAGTTGCCAGCCATCTGTTGTTTGCCCCTCCCCCGTGCCTTCCTTGAC
CCTGGAAGGTGCCACTCCCACTGTCCTTTCCTAATAAAATGAGGAAATTGCATCGCATTGTCTGAGTAGG
TGTCATTCTATTCTGGGGGGTGGGGTGGGGCAGGACAGCAAGGGGGAGGATTGGGAAGACAATAGCAGGC
ATGCTGGGGATGCGGTGGGCTCTATGGCTTCTGAGGCGGAAAGAACCAGCTGGGGCTCTAGGGGGTATCC
CC
[124 nt withheld, positions 2593-2716]
C
[91 nt withheld, positions 2718-2808]
A
[49 nt withheld, positions 2810-2858]
CCTTTGACGTTGGAGTCCACGTTCTTT
[37 nt withheld, positions 2886-2922]
ACCCTATCTCGGTCTATTCTTTTGATTTATAAGGGATTTTGCCGATTTCGGCCTATTGGTTAAAAAATGA
GCTGATTTAACAAAAATTTAACGCGAATTAATTCTGTGGAATGTGTGTCAGTTAGGGTGTGGAAAGTCCC
CAGGCTCCCCAGCAGGCAGAAGTATGCAAAGCATGCATCTCAATTAGTCAGCAACCAGGTGTGGAAAGTC
CCCAGGCTCCCCAGCAGGCAGAAGTATGCAAAGCATGCATCTCAATTAGTCAGCAACCATAGTCCCGCCC
CTAACTCCGCCCATCCCGCCCCTAACTCCGCCCAGTTCCGCCCATTCTCCGCCCCATGGCTGACTAATTT
TTTTTATTTATGCAGAGGCCGAGGCCGCCTCTGCCTCTGAGCTATTCCAGAAGTAGTGAGGAGGCTTTTT
TGGAGGCCTAGGCTTTTGCAAAAAGCTCCCGGGAGCTTGTATATCCATTTTCGGATCTGATCAAGAGACA
GGATGAGGATCGTTTCGCATGATTGAACAAGATGGATTGCACGCAGGTTCTCCGGCCGCTTGGGTGGAGA
GGCTATTCGGCTATGACTGGGCACAACAGACAATCGGCTGCTCTGATGCCGCCGTGTTCCGGCTGTCAGC
GCAGGGGCGCCCGGTTCTTTTTGTCAAGACCGACCTGTCCGGTGCCCTGAATGAACTGCAGGACGAGGCA
GCGCGGCTATCGTGGCTGGCCACGACGGGCGTTCCTTGCGCAGCTGTGCTCGACGTTGTCACTGAAGCGG
GAAGGGACTGGCTGCTATTGGGCGAAGTGCCGGGGCAGGATCTCCTGTCATCTCACCTTGCTCCTGCCGA
GAAAGTATCCATCATGGCTGATGCAATGCGGCGGCTGCATACGCTTGATCCGGCTACCTGCCCATTCGAC
CACCAAGCGAAACATCGCATCGAGCGAGCACGTACTCGGATGGAAGCCGGTCTTGTCGATCAGGATGATC
TGGACGAAGAGCATCAGGGGCTCGCGCCAGCCGAACTGTTCGCCAGGCTCAAGGCGCGCATGCCCGACGG
CGAGGATCTCGTCGTGACCCATGGCGATGCCTGCTTGCCGAATATCATGGTGGAAAATGGCCGCTTTTCT
GGATTCATCGACTGTGGCCGGCTGGGTGTGGCGGACCGCTATCAGGACATAGCGTTGGCTACCCGTGATA
TTGCTGAAGAGCTTGGCGGCGAATGGGCTGACCGCTTCCTCGTGCTTTACGGTATCGCCGCTCCCGATTC
GCAGCGCATCGCCTTCTATCGCCTTCTTGACGAGTTCTTCTGAGCGGGACTCTGGGGTTCGAAATGACCG
ACCAAGCGACGCCCAACCTGCCATCACGAGATTTCGATTCCACCGCCGCCTTCTATGAAAGGTTGGGCTT
CGGAATCGTTTTCCGGGACGCCGGCTGGATGATCCTCCAGCGCGGGGATCTCATGCTGGAGTTCTTCGCC
CACCCCAACTTGTTTATTGCAGCTTATAATGGTTACAAATAAAGCAATAGCATCACAAATTTCACAAATA
AAGCATTTTTTTCACTGCATTCTAGTTGTGGTTTGTCCAAACTCATCAATGTATCTTATCATGTCTGTAT
ACCGTCGACCTCTAGCTAGAGCTTGGCGTAATCATGGTCATAGCTGTTTCCTGTGTGAAATTGTTATCCG
CTCACAATTCCACACAACATACGAGCCGGAAGCATAAAGTGTAAAGCCTGGGGTGCCTAATGAGTGAGCT
AACTCACATTAATTGCGTTGCGCTCACTGCCCGCTTTCCAGTCGGGAAACCTGTCGTGCCAGCTGCATTA
ATGAATCGGCCAACGCGCGGGGAGAGGCGGTTTGCGTATTGGGCGCTCTTCCGCTTCCTCGCTCACTGAC
TCGCTGCGCTCGGTCGTTCGGCTGCGGCGAGCGGTATCAGCTCACTCAAAGGCGGTAATACGGTTATCCA
CAGAATCAGGGGATAACGCAGGAAAGAACATGTGAGCAAAAGGCCAGCAAAAGGCCAGGAACCGTAAAAA
GGCCGCGTTGCTGGCGTTTTTCCATAGGCTCCGCCCCCCTGACGAGCATCACAAAAATCGACGCTCAAGT
CAGAGGTGGCGAAACCCGACAGGACTATAAAGATACCAGGCGTTTCCCCCTGGAAGCTCCCTCGTGCGCT
CTCCTGTTCCGACCCTGCCGCTTACCGGATACCTGTCCGCCTTTCTCCCTTCGGGAAGCGTGGCGCTTTC
TCATAGCTCACGCTGTAGGTATCTCAGTTCGGTGTAGGTCGTTCGCTCCAAGCTGGGCTGTGTGCACGAA
CCCCCCGTTCAGCCCGACCGCTGCGCCTTATCCGGTAACTATCGTCTTGAGTCCAACCCGGTAAGACACG
ACTTATCGCCACTGGCAGCAGCCACTGGTAACAGGATTAGCAGAGCGAGGTATGTAGGCGGTGCTACAGA
GTTCTTGAAGTGGTGGCCTAACTACGGCTACACTAGAAGAACAGTATTTGGTATCTGCGCTCTGCTGAAG
CCAGTTACCTTCGGAAAAAGAGTTGGTAGCTCTTGATCCGGCAAACAAACCACCGCTGGTAGCGGTGGTT
TTTTTGTTTGCAAGCAGCAGATTACGCGCAGAAAAAAAGGATCTCAAGAAGATCCTTTGATCTTTTCTAC
GGGGTCTGACGCTCAGTGGAACGAAAACTCACGTTAAGGGATTTTGGTCATGAGATTATCAAAAAGGATC
TTCACCTAGATCCTTTTAAATTAAAAATGAAGTTTTAAATCAATCTAAAGTATATATGAGTAAACTTGGT
CTGACAGTTACCAATGCTTAATCAGTGAGGCACCTATCTCAGCGATCTGTCTATTTCGTTCATCCATAGT
TGCCTGACTCCCCGTCGTGTAGATAACTACGATACGGGAGGGCTTACCATCTGGCCCCAGTGCTGCAATG
ATACCGCGAGACCCACGCTCACCGGCTCCAGATTTATCAGCAATAAACCAGCCAGCCGGAAGGGCCGAGC
GCAGAAGTGGTCCTGCAACTTTATCCGCCTCCATCCAGTCTATTAATTGTTGCCGGGAAGCTAGAGTAAG
TAGTTCGCCAGTTAATAGTTTGCGCAACGTTGTTGCCATTGCTACAGGCATCGTGGTGTCACGCTCGTCG
TTTGGTATGGCTTCATTCAGCTCCGGTTCCCAACGATCAAGGCGAGTTACATGATCCCCCATGTTGTGCA
AAAAAGCGGTTAGCTCCTTCGGTCCTCCGATCGTTGTCAGAAGTAAGTTGGCCGCAGTGTTATCACTCAT
GGTTATGGCAGCACTGCATAATTCTCTTACTGTCATGCCATCCGTAAGATGCTTTTCTGTGACTGGTGAG
TACTCAACCAAGTCATTCTGAGAATAGTGTATGCGGCGACCGAGTTGCTCTTGCCCGGCGTCAATACGGG
ATAATACCGCGCCACATAGCAGAACTTTAAAAGTGCTCATCATTGGAAAACGTTCTTCGGGGCGAAAACT
CTCAAGGATCTTACCGCTGTTGAGATCCAGTTCGATGTAACCCACTCGTGCACCCAACTGATCTTCAGCA
TCTTTTACTTTCACCAGCGTTTCTGGGTGAGCAAAAACAGGAAGGCAAAATGCCGCAAAAAAGGGAATAA
GGGCGACACGGAAATGTTGAATACTCATACTCTTCCTTTTTCAATATTATTGAAGCATTTATCAGGGTTA
TTGTCTCATGAGCGGATACATATTTGAATGTATTTAGAAAAATAAACAAATAGGGGTTCCGCGCACATTT
CCCCGAAAA
