>Addgene plasmid #170355 | PIP2-CFP(ST) sensor | depositor partial sequence | sequence record 330186 | ORF encoding CFP(ST)-PH
ATGGTGAGCAAGGGCGAGGAGCTGTTCACCGGGGTGGTGCCCATCCTGGTCGAGCTGGACGGCGACGTAA
ACGGCCACAAGTTCAGCGTGTCCGGCGAGGGCGAGGGCGATGCCACCTACGGCAAGCTGACCCTGAAGTT
CATCTGCACCACCGGCAAGCTGCCCGTGCCCTGGCCCACCCTCGTGACCACCCTGACCTGGGGCGTGCAG
TGCTTCAGCCGCTACCCCGACCACATGAAGCAGCACGACTTCTTCAAGTCCGCCATGCCCGAAGGCTACG
TCCAGGAGCGCACCATCTTCTTCAAGGACGACGGCAACTACAAGACCCGCGCCGAGGTGAAGTTCGAGGG
CGACACCCTGGTGAACCGCATCGAGCTGAAGGGCATCGACTTCAAGGAGGACGGCAACATCCTGGGGCAC
AAGCTGGAGTACAACTACATCAGCCACAACGTCTATATCACCGCCGACAAGCAGAAGAACGGCATCAAGG
CCAACTTCAAGATCCGCCACAACATCGAGGACGGCAGCGTGCAGCTCGCCGACCACTACCAGCAGAACAC
CCCCATCGGCGACGGCCCCGTGCTGCTGCCCGACAACCACTACCTGAGCACCCAGTCCGCCCTGAGCAAA
GACCCCAACGAGAAGCGCGATCACATGGTCCTGCTGGAGTTCGTGACCGCCGCCGGGATCACTCTCGGCA
TGGACGAGCTGTACAAGTCCGGACTCAGATCTCGAGCTCAAGCTTCGAATTCCCGGGTCTCAGCCATGGA
CTCGGGCCGGGACTTCCTGACCCTGCACGGCCTACAGGATGATGAGGATCTACAGGCGCTGCTGAAGGGC
AGCCAGCTCCTGAAGGTGAAGTCCAGCTCATGGAGGAGAGAGCGGTTCTACAAGTTGCAGGAGGACTGCA
AGACCATCTGGCAGGAGTCCCGCAAGGTCATGCGGACCCCGGAGTCCCAGCTGTTCTCCATCGAGGACAT
TCAGGAGGTGCGAATGGGGCACCGCACGGAGGGTCTGGAGAAGTTCGCCCGTGATGTGCCCGAGGACCGC
TGCTTCTCCATTGTCTTCAAGGACCAGCGCAATACACTAGACCTCATCGCCCCATCGCCAGCTGATGCCC
AGCACTGGGTGCTGGGGCTGCACAAGATCATCCACCACTCAGGCTCCATGGACCAGCGTCAGAAGCTACA
GCACTGGATTCACTCCTGCTTGCGAAAAGCTGACAAAAACAAGGACAACAAGATGAGCTTCAAGGAGCTG
CAGAACTTCCTGAAGGAGCTCAACATCTGA
